>Addgene plasmid #103887 | MPDZ_PDZ_3 | addgene full sequence | sequence record 199739 | Addgene NGS Result
TTGACAATTAATCATCGGCTCGTATAATGTGTGGAATTGTGAGCGGATAACAATTTCACACAGGAAACAG
TATTCATGTCCCCTATACTAGGTTATTGGAAAATTAAGGGCCTTGTGCAACCCACTCGACTTCTTTTGGA
ATATCTTGAAGAAAAATATGAAGAGCATTTGTATGAGCGCGATGAAGGTGATAAATGGCGAAACAAAAAG
TTTGAATTGGGTTTGGAGTTTCCCAATCTTCCTTATTATATTGATGGTGATGTTAAATTAACACAGTCTA
TGGCCATCATACGTTATATAGCTGACAAGCACAACATGTTGGGTGGTTGTCCAAAAGAGCGTGCAGAGAT
TTCAATGCTTGAAGGAGCGGTTTTGGATATTAGATACGGTGTTTCGAGAATTGCATATAGTAAAGACTTT
GAAACTCTCAAAGTTGATTTTCTTAGCAAGCTACCTGAAATGCTGAAAATGTTCGAAGATCGTTTATGTC
ATAAAACATATTTAAATGGTGATCATGTAACCCATCCTGACTTCATGTTGTATGACGCTCTTGATGTTGT
TTTATACATGGACCCAATGTGCCTGGATGCGTTCCCAAAATTAGTTTGTTTTAAAAAACGTATTGAAGCT
ATCCCACAAATTGATAAGTACTTGAAATCCAGCAAGTATATAGCATGGCCTTTGCAGGGCTGGCAAGCCA
CGTTTGGTGGTGGCGACCATCCTCCAAAATCGGATCTGGAAGTTCTGTTCCAGGGGCCCCTGGGATCCGT
TGATGCTTCTACTCAGAAAGGTGAAGAAAGTGAGACATTTGATGTAGAACTCACTAAAAATGTCCAAGGA
TTAGGAATTACCATTGCTGGCTACATTGGAGATAAAAAATTGGAACCTTCAGGAATCTTTGTAAAGAGCA
TTACAAAAAGCAGTGCCGTTGAGCATGATGGAAGAATCCAAATTGGAGACCAAATTATAGCAGTAGATGG
CACAAACCTTCAGGGTTTTACTAATCAGCAAGCAGTAGAGGTATTGCGACATACAGGACAAACTGTGCTC
CTGACACTAATGAGGAGAGGAATGAAGCAGGAAGCCGAGCTCATGTCAAGGGAAGACGTCTGAGTCGACT
CGAGCGGCCGCATCGTGACTGACTGACGATCTGCCTCGCGCGTTTCGGTGATGACGGTGAAAACCTCTGA
CACATGCAGCTCCCGGAGACGGTCACAGCTTGTCTGTAAGCGGATGCCGGGAGCAGACAAGCCCGTCAGG
GCGCGTCAGCGGGTGTTGGCGGGTGTCGGGGCGCAGCCATGACCCAGTCACGTAGCGATAGCGGAGTGTA
TAATTCTTGAAGACGAAAGGGCCTCGTGATACGCCTATTTTTATAGGTTAATGTCATGATAATAATGGTT
TCTTAGACGTCAGGTGGCACTTTTCGGGGAAATGTGCGCGGAACCCCTATTTGTTTATTTTTCTAAATAC
ATTCAAATATGTATCCGCTCATGAGACAATAACCCTGATAAATGCTTCAATAATATTGAAAAAGGAAGAG
TATGAGTATTCAACATTTCCGTGTCGCCCTTATTCCCTTTTTTGCGGCATTTTGCCTTCCTGTTTTTGCT
CACCCAGAAACGCTGGTGAAAGTAAAAGATGCTGAAGATCAGTTGGGTGCACGAGTGGGTTACATCGAAC
TGGATCTCAACAGCGGTAAGATCCTTGAGAGTTTTCGCCCCGAAGAACGTTTTCCAATGATGAGCACTTT
TAAAGTTCTGCTATGTGGCGCGGTATTATCCCGTGTTGACGCCGGGCAAGAGCAACTCGGTCGCCGCATA
CACTATTCTCAGAATGACTTGGTTGAGTACTCACCAGTCACAGAAAAGCATCTTACGGATGGCATGACAG
TAAGAGAATTATGCAGTGCTGCCATAACCATGAGTGATAACACTGCGGCCAACTTACTTCTGACAACGAT
CGGAGGACCGAAGGAGCTAACCGCTTTTTTGCACAACATGGGGGATCATGTAACTCGCCTTGATCGTTGG
GAACCGGAGCTGAATGAAGCCATACCAAACGACGAGCGTGACACCACGATGCCTGCAGCAATGGCAACAA
CGTTGCGCAAACTATTAACTGGCGAACTACTTACTCTAGCTTCCCGGCAACAATTAATAGACTGGATGGA
GGCGGATAAAGTTGCAGGACCACTTCTGCGCTCGGCCCTTCCGGCTGGCTGGTTTATTGCTGATAAATCT
GGAGCCGGTGAGCGTGGGTCTCGCGGTATCATTGCAGCACTGGGGCCAGATGGTAAGCCCTCCCGTATCG
TAGTTATCTACACGACGGGGAGTCAGGCAACTATGGATGAACGAAATAGACAGATCGCTGAGATAGGTGC
CTCACTGATTAAGCATTGGTAACTGTCAGACCAAGTTTACTCATATATACTTTAGATTGATTTAAAACTT
CATTTTTAATTTAAAAGGATCTAGGTGAAGATCCTTTTTGATAATCTCATGACCAAAATCCCTTAACGTG
AGTTTTCGTTCCACTGAGCGTCAGACCCCGTAGAAAAGATCAAAGGATCTTCTTGAGATCCTTTTTTTCT
GCGCGTAATCTGCTGCTTGCAAACAAAAAAACCACCGCTACCAGCGGTGGTTTGTTTGCCGGATCAAGAG
CTACCAACTCTTTTTCCGAAGGTAACTGGCTTCAGCAGAGCGCAGATACCAAATACTGTCCTTCTAGTGT
AGCCGTAGTTAGGCCACCACTTCAAGAACTCTGTAGCACCGCCTACATACCTCGCTCTGCTAATCCTGTT
ACCAGTGGCTGCTGCCAGTGGCGATAAGTCGTGTCTTACCGGGTTGGACTCAAGACGATAGTTACCGGAT
AAGGCGCAGCGGTCGGGCTGAACGGGGGGTTCGTGCACACAGCCCAGCTTGGAGCGAACGACCTACACCG
AACTGAGATACCTACAGCGTGAGCTATGAGAAAGCGCCACGCTTCCCGAAGGGAGAAAGGCGGACAGGTA
TCCGGTAAGCGGCAGGGTCGGAACAGGAGAGCGCACGAGGGAGCTTCCAGGGGGAAACGCCTGGTATCTT
TATAGTCCTGTCGGGTTTCGCCACCTCTGACTTGAGCGTCGATTTTTGTGATGCTCGTCAGGGGGGCGGA
GCCTATGGAAAAACGCCAGCAACGCGGCCTTTTTACGGTTCCTGGCCTTTTGCTGGCCTTTTGCTCACAT
GTTCTTTCCTGCGTTATCCCCTGATTCTGTGGATAACCGTATTACCGCCTTTGAGTGAGCTGATACCGCT
CGCCGCAGCCGAACGACCGAGCGCAGCGAGTCAGTGAGCGAGGAAGCGGAAGAGCGCCTGATGCGGTATT
TTCTCCTTACGCATCTGTGCGGTATTTCACACCGCATAAATTCCGACACCATCGAATGGCGCAAAACCTT
TCGCGGTATGGCATGATAGCGCCCGGAAGAGAGTCAATTCAGGGTGGTGAATGTGAAACCAGTAACGTTA
TACGATGTCGCAGAGTATGCCGGTGTCTCTTATCAGACCGTTTCCCGCGTGGTGAACCAGGCCAGCCACG
TTTCTGCGAAAACGCGGGAAAAAGTGGAAGCGGCGATGGCGGAGCTGAATTACATTCCCAACCGCGTGGC
ACAACAACTGGCGGGCAAACAGTCGTTGCTGATTGGCGTTGCCACCTCCAGTCTGGCCCTGCACGCGCCG
TCGCAAATTGTCGCGGCGATTAAATCTCGCGCCGATCAACTGGGTGCCAGCGTGGTGGTGTCGATGGTAG
AACGAAGCGGCGTCGAAGCCTGTAAAGCGGCGGTGCACAATCTTCTCGCGCAACGCGTCAGTGGGCTGAT
CATTAACTATCCGCTGGATGACCAGGATGCCATTGCTGTGGAAGCTGCCTGCACTAATGTTCCGGCGTTA
TTTCTTGATGTCTCTGACCAGACACCCATCAACAGTATTATTTTCTCCCATGAAGACGGTACGCGACTGG
GCGTGGAGCATCTGGTCGCATTGGGTCACCAGCAAATCGCGCTGTTAGCGGGCCCATTAAGTTCTGTCTC
GGCGCGTCTGCGTCTGGCTGGCTGGCATAAATATCTCACTCGCAATCAAATTCAGCCGATAGCGGAACGG
GAAGGCGACTGGAGTGCCATGTCCGGTTTTCAACAAACCATGCAAATGCTGAATGAGGGCATCGTTCCCA
CTGCGATGCTGGTTGCCAACGATCAGATGGCGCTGGGCGCAATGCGCGCCATTACCGAGTCCGGGCTGCG
CGTTGGTGCGGATATCTCGGTAGTGGGATACGACGATACCGAAGACAGCTCATGTTATATCCCGCCGTTA
ACCACCATCAAACAGGATTTTCGCCTGCTGGGGCAAACCAGCGTGGACCGCTTGCTGCAACTCTCTCAGG
GCCAGGCGGTGAAGGGCAATCAGCTGTTGCCCGTCTCACTGGTGAAAAGAAAAACCACGCTAGCGCCCAA
TACGCAAACCGCCTCTCCCCGCGCGTTGGCCGATTCATTAATGCAGCTGGCACGACAGGTTTCCCGACTG
GAAAGCGGGCAGTGAGCGCAACGCAATTAATGTAAGTTAGCTCACTCATTAGGCACCCCAGGCTTTACAC
TTTATGCTTCCGGCTCGTATGTTGTGTGGAATTGTGAGCGGATAACAATTTCACACAGGAAACAGCTATG
ACCATGATTACGGATTCACTGGCCGTCGTTTTACAACGTCGTGACTGGGAAAACCCTGGCGTTACCCAAC
TTAATCGCCTTGCAGCACATCCCCCTTTCGCCAGCTGGCGTAATAGCGAAGAGGCCCGCACCGATCGCCC
TTCCCAACAGTTGCGCAGCCTGAATGGCGAATGGCGCTTTGCCTGGTTTCCGGCACCAGAAGCGGTGCCG
GAAAGCTGGCTGGAGTGCGATCTTCCTGAGGCCGATACTGTCGTCGTCCCCTCAAACTGGCAGATGCACG
GTTACGATGCGCCCATCTACACCAACGTGACCTATCCCATTACGGTCAATCCGCCGTTTGTTCCCACGGA
GAATCCGACGGGTTGTTACTCGCTCACATTTAATGTTGATGAAAGCTGGCTACAGGAAGGCCAGACGCGA
ATTATTTTTGATGGCGTTGGAATTAGCTTATCGACTGCACGGTGCACCAATGCTTCTGGCGTCAGGCAGC
CATCGGAAGCTGTGGTATGGCTGTGCAGGTCGTAAATCACTGCATAATTCGTGTCGCTCAAGGCGCACTC
CCGTTCTGGATAATGTTTTTTGCGCCGACATCATAACGGTTCTGGCAAATATTCTGAAATGAGCTG
Features (pLannotate 1.2.2; 17 found; start..end, strand, type, name):
      1..29      +  promoter       tac promoter: strong E. coli promoter; hybrid between the trp and lac UV5 promoters
     37..53      +  protein_bind   lac operator: The lac repressor binds to the lac operator to inhibit transcription in E. coli. This inhibition can be relieved by adding lactose or isopropyl-β-D-thiogalactopyranoside (IPTG). lac repressor encoded by lacI
     76..729     +  CDS            GST26_SCHJA: Experimental evidence at protein level: Swiss-Prot protein existence level 1. GST isoenzymes appear to play a central role in the parasite detoxification system. Other functions are also suspected including a role in increasing the solubility of haematin in the parasite gut. From Schistosoma japonicum (Blood fluke).
    769..1110    +  CDS            MPDZ (fragment): MPDZ_HUMAN - Also known as MUPP1. Experimental evidence at protein level: Swiss-Prot protein existence level 1. Member of the NMDAR signaling complex that may play a role in control of AMPAR potentiation and synaptic plasticity in excitatory synapses (PubMed:11150294, PubMed:15312654). Promotes clustering of HT2RC at the cell surface (By similarity). From Homo sapiens (Human).
   1151..1190    +  CDS            rop (fragment): Rop protein, which maintains plasmids at low copy number; rop
   1292..1332    +  misc_feature   bom (fragment): basis of mobility region from pBR322
   1437..1541    +  promoter       AmpR promoter: bla
   1542..2402    +  CDS            AmpR: β-lactamase; bla; confers resistance to ampicillin, carbenicillin, and related antibiotics
   2573..3161    +  rep_origin     ori: high-copy-number ColE1/pMB1/pBR322/pUC origin of replication
   3347..3398    -  misc_feature   bom (fragment): basis of mobility region from pBR322
   3405..3482    +  promoter       lacI promoter: lacI
   3483..4565    +  CDS            lacI: lac repressor; lacI; The lac repressor binds to the lac operator to inhibit transcription in E. coli. This inhibition can be relieved by adding lactose or isopropyl-β-D-thiogalactopyranoside (IPTG).
   4578..4599    +  protein_bind   CAP binding site: CAP binding activates transcription in the presence of cAMP. E. coli catabolite activator protein
   4614..4644    +  promoter       lac promoter: promoter for the E. coli lac operon
   4652..4668    +  protein_bind   lac operator: The lac repressor binds to the lac operator to inhibit transcription in E. coli. This inhibition can be relieved by adding lactose or isopropyl-β-D-thiogalactopyranoside (IPTG). lac repressor encoded by lacI
   4688..4861    +  CDS            lacZα: LacZα fragment of β-galactosidase; lacZ fragment
   5125..5241    -  CDS            yciV (fragment): RNAAM_ECOLI - Also known as trpH From Escherichia coli (strain K12).
