[The description below was written by a language model from this plasmid's Addgene catalogue record and pLannotate feature annotations shown in this document.]
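Description:
MPDZ_PDZ_3 is a bacterial expression plasmid built on the pGEX-6P-1 backbone for producing the third PDZ domain of human MPDZ (multiple PDZ domain protein, also known as MUPP1) as a glutathione S-transferase fusion in E. coli. The sequenced construct is about 5.3 kb. It replicates from a ColE1/pMB1-type origin and is selected with ampicillin through the β-lactamase gene driven by its own promoter. Short fragments of rop and the pBR322 bom region, a lac promoter/operator with a lacZα segment, and a small yciV fragment are annotated as well; these appear to be backbone remnants rather than functional parts of the expression design.

The expression cassette begins with the hybrid tac promoter followed by a lac operator, which places transcription under control of the lac repressor. The plasmid carries its own lacI gene with its promoter, so expression is held off until induction with IPTG, largely independent of the host strain's repressor level. Downstream lies the Schistosoma japonicum GST coding sequence, followed after a short linker by a roughly 340 bp fragment of MPDZ, giving an N-terminal GST tag on the PDZ domain. The linker between the two is not annotated in the feature table, and the restriction sites used for cloning are not recorded.

The GST moiety allows affinity capture on glutathione resin, consistent with the stated purpose of expressing and purifying the isolated domain. The construct belongs to a collection of PDZ domain clones associated with a study mapping peptide-binding specificity across the PDZ domain family, where purified GST-tagged domains of this kind would be suited to binding assays.
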