Addgene plasmid #103887: MPDZ_PDZ_3
Purpose: Protein expression and purification of Multiple PDZ protein PDZ3 domain
Depositing lab: Sachdev Sidhu. Depositing organization: University of Toronto. Publication: A specificity map for the PDZ domain family. Tonikian R, Zhang Y, Sazinsky SL, Currell B, Yeh JH, Reva B, Held HA, Appleton BA, Evangelista M, Wu Y, Xin X, Chan AC, Seshagiri S, Lasky LA, Sander C, Boone C, Bader GD, Sidhu SS. PLoS Biol. 2008 Sep 30;6(9):e239. doi: 10.1371/journal.pbio.0060239. PubMed 18828675.
Backbone
  Vector backbone: pGEX-6P-1
  Backbone size w/o insert (bp): 4984
  Vector type: Bacterial Expression
Growth in bacteria
  Bacterial resistance: Ampicillin, 100 μg/mL
  Growth temperature: 37°C
  Growth strain: DH5alpha
  Copy number: Unknown
Gene/Insert
  Gene/Insert name: MPDZ (alt name: Multiple PDZ protein PDZ3)
  Species: H. sapiens (human)
  Entrez Gene: MPDZ (a.k.a. HYC2, MUPP1)
  Promoter: tac
  Tag / fusion protein: GST (N terminal on backbone)
  Cloning method: Restriction Enzyme; 5′ cloning site unknown (unknown if destroyed); 3′ cloning site unknown (unknown if destroyed)
  Sequencing primers: 5′ pGEX Fwd
Terms and licenses: Academic/Nonprofit Terms; Industry Terms: Not Available to Industry
How to cite: MPDZ_PDZ_3 was a gift from Sachdev Sidhu (Addgene plasmid # 103887 ; http://n2t.net/addgene:103887 ; RRID:Addgene_103887)
